>Addgene plasmid #84586 | FoRC.PGm | depositor full sequence | sequence record 168650 | FoRC.PGm sequence 12072 bps
CTGCTGCTCTAAACGACGCATTTCGTACTCCAAAGTACGAATTTTTTCCCTCAAGCTCTTATTTTCATTA
AACAATGAACAGGACCTAACGCACAGTCACGTTATTGTTTACATAAATGATTTTTTTTACTATTCAAACT
TACTCTGTTTGTGTACTCCCACTGGTATAGCCTTCTTTTATCTTTTCTGGTTCAGGCTCTATCACTTTAC
TAGGTACGGCATCTGCGTTGAGTCGCCTCCTTTTAAATGTCTGACCTTTTGCAGGTGCAGCCTTCCACTG
CGAATCTTTAAAGTGGGTATCACAAATTTGGGAGTTTTCACCAAGGCTGCACCCAAGGCTCTGCTCCCAC
AATTTTCTCTTAATAGCACACTTCGGCACGTGAATTAATTTTACTCCAGTCACAGCTTTGCAGCAAAATT
TGCAATATTTCATTTTTTTTTATTCCACGTAAGGGTTAATGTTTTCAAAAAAAAATTCGTCCGCACACAA
CCTTTCCTCTCAACAAGCAAACGTGCACTGAATTTAAGTGTATACTTCGGTAAGCTTCGGCTATCGACGG
GACCACCTTATGTTATTTCATCATGGGCCAGACCCACGTAGTCCAGCGGCAGATCGGCGGCGGAGAAGTT
AAGCGTCTCCAGGATGACCTTGCCCGAACTGGGGCACGTGGTGTTCGACGATGTGCAGCTAATTTCGCCC
GGCTCCACGTCCGCCCATTGGTTAATCAGCAGACCCTCGTTGGCGTAACGGAACCATGAGAGGTACGACA
ACCATTTGAGGTATACTGGCACCGAGCCCGAGTTCAAGAAGAAGGCGTTTTTCCATAGGCTCCGCCCCCC
TGACGAGCATCACAAAAATCGACGCTCAAGTCAGAGGTGGCGAAACCCGACAGGACTATAAAGATACCAG
GCGTTTCCCCCTGGAAGCTCCCTCGTGCGCTCTCCTGTTCCGACCCTGCCGCTTACCGGATACCTGTCCG
CCTTTCTCCCTTCGGGAAGCGTGGCGCTTTCTCAATGCTCACGCTGTAGGTATCTCAGTTCGGTGTAGGT
CGTTCGCTCCAAGCTGGGCTGTGTGCACGAACCCCCCGTTCAGCCCGACCGCTGCGCCTTATCCGGTAAC
TATCGTCTTGAGTCCAACCCGGTAAGACACGACTTATCGCCACTGGCAGCAGCCACTGGTAACAGGATTA
GCAGAGCGAGGTATGTAGGCGGTGCTACAGAGTTCTTGAAGTGGTGGCCTAACTACGGCTACACTAGAAG
GACAGTATTTGGTATCTGCGCTCTGCTGAAGCCAGTTACCTTCGGAAAAAGAGTTGGTAGCTCTTGATCC
GGCAAACAAACCACCGCTGGTAGCGGTGGTTTTTTTGTTTGCAAGCAGCAGATTACGCGCAGAAAAAAAG
GATCTCAAGAAGATCCTTTGATCTTTTCTACGGGGTCTGACGCTCAGTGGAACGAAAACTCACGTTAAGG
GATTTTGGTCATGAGATTATCAAAAAGGATCTTCACCTAGATCCTTTTAAATTAAAAATGAAGTTTTAAA
TCAATCTAAAGTATATATGAGTAAACTTGGTCTGACAGTTACCAATGCTTAATCAGTGAGGCACCTATCT
CAGCGATCTGTCTATTTCGTTCATCCATAGTTGCCTGACTCCCCGTCGTGTAGATAACTACGATACGGGA
GGGCTTACCATCTGGCCCCAGTGCTGCAATGATACCGCGAGACCCACGCTCACCGGCTCCAGATTTATCA
GCAATAAACCAGCCAGCCGGAAGGGCCGAGCGCAGAAGTGGTCCTGCAACTTTATCCGCCTCCATCCAGT
CTATTAATTGTTGCCGGGAAGCTAGAGTAAGTAGTTCGCCAGTTAATAGTTTGCGCAACGTTGTTGCCAT
TGCTACAGGCATCGTGGTGTCACGCTCGTCGTTTGGTATGGCTTCATTCAGCTCCGGTTCCCAACGATCA
AGGCGAGTTACATGATCCCCCATGTTGTGCAAAAAAGCGGTTAGCTCCTTCGGTCCTCCGATCGTTGTCA
GAAGTAAGTTGGCCGCAGTGTTATCACTCATGGTTATGGCAGCACTGCATAATTCTCTTACTGTCATGCC
ATCCGTAAGATGCTTTTCTGTGACTGGTGAGTACTCAACCAAGTCATTCTGAGAATAGTGTATGCGGCGA
CCGAGTTGCTCTTGCCCGGCGTCAATACGGGATAATACCGCGCCACATAGCAGAACTTTAAAAGTGCTCA
TCATTGGAAAACGTTCTTCGGGGCGAAAACTCTCAAGGATCTTACCGCTGTTGAGATCCAGTTCGATGTA
ACCCACTCGTGCACCCAACTGATCTTCAGCATCTTTTACTTTCACCAGCGTTTCTGGGTGAGCAAAAACA
GGAAGGCAAAATGCCGCAAAAAAGGGAATAAGGGCGACACGGAAATGTTGAATACTCATACTCTTCCTTT
TTCAATATTATTGAAGCATTTATCAGGGTTATTGTCTCATGAGCGGATACATATTTGAATGTATTTAGAA
AAATAAACAAATAGGGGTTCCGCGCACATTTCCCCGAAAAGTGCCACCTGACGTCTAAGAAACCATTATT
ATCATGACATTAACCTATAAAAATAGGCGTATCACGAGGCCCTTTCGTCTCGCGCGTTTCGGTGATGACG
GTGAAAACCTCTGACACATGCAGCTCCCGGAGACGGTCACAGCTTGTCTGTAAGCGGATGCCGGGAGCAG
ACAAGCCCGTCAGGGCGCGTCAGCGGGTGTTGGCGGGTGTCGGGGCTGGCTTAACTATGCGGCATCAGAG
CAGATTGTACTGAGAGTGCACCATATGCGGTGTGAAATACCGCACCGAATCGCGCGGAACTAACGACAGT
CGCTCCAAGGTCGTCGAACAAAAGGTGAATGTGTTGCGGAGAGCGGGTGGGAGACAGCGAAAGAGCAACT
ACGAAACGTGGTGTGGTGGAGGTGAATTATGAAGAGGGCGCGCGATTTGAAAAGTATGTATATAAAAAAT
ATATCCCGGTGTTTTATGTAGCGATAAACGAGTTTTTGATGTAAGGTATGCAGGTGTGTAAGTCTTTTGG
TTAGAAGACAAATCCAAAGTCTACTTGTGGGGATGTTCGAAGGGGAAATACTTGTATTCTATAGGTCATA
TCTTGTTTTTATTGGCACAAATATAATTACATTAGCTTTTTGAGGGGGCAATAAACAGTAAACACGATGG
TAATAATGGTAAAAAAAAAAACAAGCAGTTATTTCGGATATATGTCGGCTACTCCTTGCGTCGGGCCCGA
AGTCTTAGAGCCAGATATGCGAGCACCCGGAAGCTCACGATGAGAATGGCCAGACCATGATGAAATAACA
TAAGGTGGTCCCGTCGGCAAGAGACATCCACTTAACGTATGCTTGCAATAAGTGCGAGTGAAAGGAATAG
TATTCTGAGTGTCGTATTGAGTCTGAGTGAGACAGCGATATGATTGTTGATTAACCCTTAGCATGTCCGT
GGGGTTTGAATTAACTCATAATATTAATTAGACGAAATTATTTTTAAAGTTTTATTTTTAATAATTTGCG
AGTACGCAAAGCTTGGCTGCAGGTCGACTCTAGAGGATCTGGTCTAGAGCCCGGGCGAATTCACGCACTA
TGCCGTTCTTCTCATGTATATATATATACAGGCAACACGCAGATATAGGTGCGACGTGAACAGTGAGCTG
TATGTGCGCAGCTCGCGTTGCATTTTCGGAAGCGCTCGTTTTCGGAAACGCTTTGAAGTTCCTATTCCGA
AGTTCCTATTCTCTAGAAAGTATAGGAACTTCAGAGCGCTTTTGAAAACCAAAAGCGCTCTGAAGACGCA
CTTTCAAAAAACCAAAAACGCACCGGACTGTAACGAGCTACTAAAATATTGCGAATACCGCTTCCACAAA
CGAATTCACGCACTATGCCGTTCTTCTCATGTATATATATATACAGGCAACACGCAGATATAGGTGCGAC
GTGAACAGTGAGCTGTATGTGCGCAGCTCGCGTTGCATTTTCGGAAGCGCTCGTTTTCGGAAACGCTTTG
AAGTTCCTATTCCGAAGTTCCTATTCTCTAGAAAGTATAGGAACTTCAGAGCGCTTTTGAAAACCAAAAG
CGCTCTGAAGACGCACTTTCAAAAAACCAAAAACGCACCGGACTGTAACGAGCTACTAAAATATTGCGAA
TACCGCTTCCACAAACGAATTCGCCGGCGCGCCGGTACCCCACTGTCCAAAATCGAAAATCGCCGAACCG
TAGTGTGACCGTGCGGGGCTCTGCGAAAATAAACTTTTTTAGGTATATGGCCACACACGGGGAAAGCACA
GTGGATTATATGTTTTAATATTATAATATGCAGGTTTTCATTACTTATCCAGATGTAAGCCCACTTAAAG
CGATTTAACAATTATTTGCCGAAAGAGTATAAACAAATTTCACTTAAAAATGGATTAAGAAAAGCTTGTG
TAAGATTATGCGCAGCGTTGCCAGATAGCTCCATTTAAAACACTTCAAAAACAATAAGTTTTGAAAATAT
ATACATAAATAGCAGTCGTTGCCGCAACGCTCAACACATCACACTTTTAAAACACCCTTTACCTACACAG
AATTACTTTTTAAATTTCCAGTCAAGCTGCGAGTTTCAAAATTATAGCCGGTAGAGAAGACAGTGCTATT
TCAAAAGCAAACTAACAAGGGTCTTAAATTCCAAAACACCAATCCTAACAAGCCTTGGACTTTTGTAAGT
TTAGATCAAAGGTGGCATTGCATTCAATGTCATGGTAAGAAGTAGGTCGTCTAGGTAGAAATCCTCATTC
AGCCGGTCAAGTCAGTACGAGAAAGGTCTCAATTTGAAATTGTCTTAAAAATATTTTATTGTTTTGTACT
GTGGTGAGTTTAAACGAAAAACACAAAAAAAAAGTGATACACAGAAATCATAAAAAATTTTAATACAAGG
TATTCGTACGTATCAAAAACATTTCGGCACAATTTTTTTTCTCTGTACTAAAGTGTTACGAACACTACGG
TATTTTTTAGTGATTTTCAACGGACACCGAAGGTATATAAACAGCGTTCGCGAACGGTCGCCTTCAAAAC
CAATTGACATTTGCAGCAGCAAGTACAAGTAGAAAGTAAAGCGCAATCAGCGAAAAATTTATACTTAATT
GTTGGTGATTAAAGTACAATTAAAAGAACATTCTCGAAAGTCACAAGAAACGTAAGTTTTTAACTCGCTG
TTACCAATTAGTAATAAGAGCAACAAGACGTTGAGTAATTTCAAGAAAAACTGAATTTCAAGGTCTTTGT
TCGGCCATTTTTTTTTTATTCAACGCTCTACGTAATTACAAAATAAGAAATTGGCAGCCACGCATCTTGT
TTTCCCAATGAATTGGCATCAAAACGCAAACAAATCTATAAATAAAACTTGCGTGTTGATTTTCGCCAAG
ATTTATTGGCAAATTGTGAAATTCGCAGTGACGCATTTGAAAATTCGAGAAATCACGAACGCACTCGAGC
ATTTGTGTGCATGTTATTAGTTAGTTGTTTAGTTAATTGAAGTATTTTACCAACGAAATCCACTTATTTT
TAGCTGAAATAGAGTAGGTTGCTTAAACAAAGCCACGTCTGAAAATTTCTTATTGCTTGTAGTTGTGACG
TCACCATATACACACAAAATAATGTGTATGCATGCATTTCAGCTGTGTATATATACATGCACACACTCGC
AACACGAAAACGATGACGAAGCAACGGAACAAAGGTTTCTCAACTACCCTTTGTTCCCTGTTTCTTCGCT
TTCCTTTGTTCCAATATTCGTAGAGGGTTAATAGGGGTTTCTCAACAAAGTTGGCGTCGATAAATAAGTT
TCCCATTTTTATTCCCCAGCCAGGAAGTTAGTTTCAATAGTTTTGTAATTTCAACGAAACTCATTTGATT
TCGTACTAATTTTCCACATCTCTATTTTCTGCCCGCAGAATAATCCAAAGCGATCGCATGCAGATCGGGG
ATCCCCGGGTACCGGTAGAAAAAATGAGTAAAGGAGAAGAACTTTTCACTGGAGTTGTCCCAATTCTTGT
TGAATTAGATGGTGATGTTAATGGGCACAAATTTTCTGTCAGTGGAGAGGGTGAAGGTGATGCAACATAC
GGAAAACTTACCCTTAAATTTATTTGCACTACTGGAAAACTACCTGTTCCATGGCCAACACTTGTCACTA
CTTTCTCTTATGGTGTTCAATGCTTTTCAAGATACCCAGATCATATGAAACGGCATGACTTTTTCAAGAG
TGCCATGCCCGAAGGTTATGTACAGGAAAGAACTATATTTTTCAAAGATGACGGGAACTACAAGACACGT
GCTGAAGTCAAGTTTGAAGGTGATACCCTTGTTAATAGAATCGAGTTAAAAGGTATTGATTTTAAAGAAG
ATGGAAACATTCTTGGACACAAATTGGAATACAACTATAACTCACACAATGTATACATCATGGCAGACAA
ACAAAAGAATGGAATCAAAGTTAACTTCAAAATTAGACACAACATTGAAGATGGAAGCGTTCAACTAGCA
GACCATTATCAACAAAATACTCCAATTGGCGATGGCCCTGTCCTTTTACCAGACAACCATTACCTGTCCA
CACAATCTGCCCTTTCGAAAGATCCCAACGAAAAGAGAGACCACATGGTCCTTCTTGAGTTTGTAACAGC
TGCTGGGATTACACATGGCATGGATGAACTATACAAATAGCATTCGTAGAATTCCAGCTGAGCGATCGCG
CGCCGGTCGCTACCATTACCAGTTGGTCTGGTGTCAAAAATAATAATAACCGGGCAGGGGGGATCGATCC
CCCAGATCCGTACGATCCTCTAGTAAAAAAAAAACAAAATTTTAGTGTGTATAATTAGGCTAAACAACTG
GAGGATTCATTGCTCCCTTTGAGTTTATACTTTTTGTAACAAGAACAGGCGCAACACTCGGGAGAATTTT
GCATTTCATTTGTGAATAAACGAATACAATAAATACAAATACACGAAAAGAAGTCAGCTGTCGAGTTTTT
GTTGGTTTTTTTTTCCCTTTTTAGCTTCGAATCTGCAAATGTATTTGCATTTAAGTAAACCGGCTTTTGT
TGGGTGTCGTTAACTTTCAAGGGGTCTTATGTACTTATTCTGTTTTCCTTGTCCTTGAATTGGACTTGTG
GAAAATTAAATGGTCAGCCAATTGCTTAACCTTTGTCGACCTGCGGCCGCGGCCGGCCTAGGCCTTAATT
AAGATCTGATCATATGTTTAAACGTACGCGTGACGTCGGCGCGCCATTTAAATGAATTCCTGCAGGACGC
ACTATGCCGTTCTTCTCATGTATATATATATACAGGCAACACGCAGATATAGGTGCGACGTGAACAGTGA
GCTGTATGTGCGCAGCTCGCGTTGCATTTTCGGAAGCGCTCGTTTTCGGAAACGCTTTGAAGTTCCTATT
CCGAAGTTCCTATTCTCTAGAAAGTATAGGAACTTCAGAGCGCTTTTGAAAACCAAAAGCGCTCTGAAGA
CGCACTTTCAAAAAACCAAAAACGCACCGGACTGTAACGAGCTACTAAAATATTGCGAATACCGCTTCCA
CAAACGAATTCACGCACTATGCCGTTCTTCTCATGTATATATATATACAGGCAACACGCAGATATAGGTG
CGACGTGAACAGTGAGCTGTATGTGCGCAGCTCGCGTTGCATTTTCGGAAGCGCTCGTTTTCGGAAACGC
TTTGAAGTTCCTATTCCGAAGTTCCTATTCTCTAGAAAGTATAGGAACTTCAGAGCGCTTTTGAAAACCA
AAAGCGCTCTGAAGACGCACTTTCAAAAAACCAAAAACGCACCGGACTGTAACGAGCTACTAAAATATTG
CGAATACCGCTTCCACAAACGAATTCGCTAGCTTAATCACTAGTGAATTCGCGGCCGCAGATCTGTTAAC
GAATTCTAGTATGTATGTAAGTTAATAAAACCCTTTTTTGGAGAATGTAGATTTAAAAAAACATATTTTT
TTTTTATTTTTTACTGCACTGGATATCATTGAACTTATCTGATCAGTTTTAAATTTACTTCGATCCAAGG
GTATTTGAAGTACCAGGTTCTTTCGATTACCTCTCACTCAAAATGACATTCCACTCAAAGTCAGCGCTGT
TTGCCTCCTTCTCTGTCCACAGAAATATCGCCGTCTCTTTCGCCGCTGCGTCCGCTATCTCTTTCGCCAC
CGTTTGTAGCGTTACCTAGCGTCAATGTCCGCCTTCAGTTGCACTTTGTCAGCGGTTTCGTGACGAAGCT
CCAAGCGGTTTACGCCATCAATTAAACACAAAGTGCTGTGCCAAAACTCCTCTCGCTTCTTATTTTTGTT
TGTTTTTTGAGTGATTGGGGTGGTGATTGGTTTTGGGTGGGTAAGCAGGGGAAAGTGTGAAAAATCCCGG
CAATGGGCCAAGAGGATCAGGAGCTATTAATTCGCGGAGGCAGCAAACACCCATCTGCCGAGCATCTGAA
CAATGTGAGTAGTACATGTGCATACATCTTAAGTTCACTTGATCTATAGGAACTGCGATTGCAACATCAA
ATTGTCTGCGGCGTGAGAACTGCGACCCACAAAAATCCCAAACCGCAATCGCACAAACAAATAGTGACAC
GAAACAGATTATTCTGGTAGCTGTGCTCGCTATATAAGACAATTTTTAAGATCATATCATGATCAAGACA
TCTAAAGGCATTCATTTTCGACTACATTCTTTTTTACAAAAAATATAACAACCAGATATTTTAAGCTGAT
CCTAGATGCACAAAAAATAAATAAAAGTATAAACCTACTTCGTAGGATACTTCGTTTTGTTCGGGGTTAG
ATGAGCATAACGCTTGTAGTTGATATTTGAGATCCCCTATCATTGCAGGGTGACAGCGGACGCTTCGCAG
AGCTGCATTAACCAGGGCTTCGGGCAGGCCAAAAACTACGGCACGCTCCTGCCACCCAGTCCGCCGGAGG
ACTCCGGTTCAGGGAGCGGCCAACTAGCCGAGAACCTCACCTATGCCTGGCACAATATGGACATCTTTGG
GGCGGTCAATCAGCCGGGCTCCGGATGGCGGCAGCTGGTCAACCGGACACGCGGACTATTCTGCAACGAG
CGACACATACCGGCGCCCAGGAAACATTTGCTCAAGAACGGTGAGTTTCTATTCGCAGTCGGCTGATCTG
TGTGAAATCTTAATAAAGGGTCCAATTACCAATTTGAAACTCAGTTTGCGGCGTGGCCTATCCGGGCGAA
CTTTTGGCCGTGATGGGCAGTTCCGGTGCCGGAAAGACGACCCTGCTGAATGCCCTTGCCTTTCGATCGC
CGCAGGGCATCCAAGTATCGCCATCCGGGATGCGACTGCTCAATGGCCAACCTGTGGACGCCAAGGAGAT
GCAGGCCAGGTGCGCCTATGTCCAGCAGGATGACCTCTTTATCGGCTCCCTAACGGCCAGGGAACACCTG
ATTTTCCAGGCCATGGTGCGGATGCCACGACATCTGACCTATCGGCAGCGAGTGGCCCGCGTGGATCAGG
TGATCCAGGAGCTTTCGCTCAGCAAATGTCAGCACACGATCATCGGTGTGCCCGGCAGGGTGAAAGGTCT
GTCCGGCGGAGAAAGGAAGCGTCTGGCATTCGCCTCCGAGGCACTAACCGATCCGCCGCTTCTGATCTGC
GATGAGCCCACCTCCGGACTGGACTCATTTACCGCCCACAGCGTCGTCCAGGTGCTGAAGAAGCTGTCGC
AGAAGGGCAAGACCGTCATCCTGACCATTCATCAGCCGTCTTCCGAGCTGTTTGAGCTCTTTGACAAGAT
CCTTCTGATGGCCGAGGGCAGGGTAGCTTTCTTGGGCACTCCCAGCGAAGCCGTCGACTTCTTTTCCTAG
TGAGTTCGATGTGTTTATTAAGGGTATCTAGCATTACATTACATCTCAACTCCTATCCAGCGTGGGTGCC
CAGTGTCCTACCAACTACAATCCGGCGGACTTTTACGTACAGGTGTTGGCCGTTGTGCCCGGACGGGAGA
TCGAGTCCCGTGATCGGATCGCCAAGATATGGCGACAATTTTGCTATTAGCAAAGTAGCCCGGGATATGG
AGCAGTTGTTGGCCACCAAAAATTTGGAGAAGCCACTGGAGCAGCCGGAGAATGGGTACACCTACAAGGC
CACCTGGTTCATGCAGTTCCGGGCGGTCCTGTGGCGATCCTGGCTGTCGGTGCTCAAGGAACCACTCCTC
GTAAAAGTGCGACTTATTCAGACAACGGTGAGTGGTTCCAGTGGAAACAAATGATATAACGCTTACAATT
CTTGGAAACAAATTCGCTAGATTTTAGTTAGAATTGCCTGATTCCACACCCTTCTTAGTTTTTTTCAATG
AGATGTATAGTTTATAGTTTTGCAGAAAATAAATAAATTTCATTTAACTCGCGAACATGTTGAAGATATG
AATATTAATGAGATGCGAGTAACATTTTAATTTGCAGATGGTTGCCATCTTGATTGGCCTCATCTTTTTG
GGCCAACAACTCACGCAAGTGGGCGTGATGAATATCAACGGAGCCATCTTCCTCTTCCTGACCAACATGA
CCTTTCAAAACGTCTTTGCCACGATAAATGTAAGTCTTGTTTAGAATACATTTGCATATTAATAATTTAC
TAACTTTCTAATGAATCGATTCGATTTAGGTGTTCACCTCAGAGCTGCCAGTTTTTATGAGGGAGGCCCG
AAGTCGACTTTATCGCTGTGACACATACTTTCTGGGCAAAACGATTGCCGAATTACCGCTTTTTCTCACA
GTGCCACTGGTCTTCACGGCGATTGCCTATCCGATGATCGGACTGCGGGCCGGAGTGCTGCACTTCTTCA
ACTGCCTGGCGCTGGTCACTCTGGTGGCCAATGTGTCAACGTCCTTCGGATATCTAATATCCTGCGCCAG
CTCCTCGACCTCGATGGCGCTGTCTGTGGGTCCGCCGGTTATCATACCATTCCTGCTCTTTGGCGGCTTC
TTCTTGAACTCGGGCTCGGTGCCAGTATACCTCAAATGGTTGTCGTACCTCTCATGGTTCCGTTACGCCA
ACGAGGGTCTGCTGATTAACCAATGGGCGGACGTGGAGCCGGGCGAAATTAGCTGCACATCGTCGAACAC
CACGTGCCCCAGTTCGGGCAAGGTCATCCTGGAGACGCTTAACTTCTCCGCCGCCGATCTGCCGCTGGAC
TACGTGGGTCTGGCCATTCTCATCGTGAGCTTCCGGGTGCTCGCATATCTGGCTCTAAGACTTCGGGCCC
GACGCAAGGAGTAGCCGACATATATCCGAAATAACTGCTTGTTTTTTTTTTTACCATTATTACCATCGTG
TTTACTGTTTATTGCCCCCTCAAAAAGCTAATGTAATTATATTTGTGCCAATAAAAACAAGATATGACCT
ATAGAATACAAGTATTTCCCCTTCGAACATCCCCACAAGTAGACTTTGGATTTGTCTTCTAACCAAAAGA
CTTACACACCTGCATACCTTACATCAAAAACTCGTTTATCGCTACATAAAACACCGGGATATATTTTTTA
TATACATACTTTTCAAATCGCGCGCCCTCTTCATAATTCACCTCCACCACACCACGTTTCGTAGTTGCTC
TTTCGCTGTCTCCCACCCGCTCTCCGCAACACATTCACCTTTTGTTCGACGACCTTGGAGCGACTGTCGT
TAGTTCCGCGCGATTTTTGTATGTACAATTTATTTGCTCCAATATATTTGTATATATTTCCCTCACAGCT
ATATTTATTCTAATTTAATATTATGACTTTTTAAGGTAATTTTTTGTGACCTGTTCGGAGTGATTAGCGT
TACAATTTGAACTGAAAGTGACATCCAGTGTTTGTTCCTTGTGTAGATGCATCTCAAAAAAATGGTGGGC
ATAATAGTGTTGTTTATATATATCAAAAATAACAACTATAATAATAAGAATACATTTAATTTAGAAAATG
CTTGGATTTCACTGGAACTAGAATTAATTCGG
Features (pLannotate 1.2.2; 17 found; start..end, strand, type, name):
    586..814     -  CDS            mini-white (fragment): Drosophila white gene eye color pigment; white; This is a modified version of the white gene lacking part of the first intron.
    820..1408    -  rep_origin     ori: high-copy-number ColE1/pMB1/pBR322/pUC origin of replication
   1579..2439    -  CDS            AmpR: β-lactamase; bla; confers resistance to ampicillin, carbenicillin, and related antibiotics
   2440..2544    -  promoter       AmpR promoter: bla
   2639..2674    +  CDS            rop (fragment): Rop protein, which maintains plasmids at low copy number; rop
   2776..2845    +  misc_feature   bom (fragment): basis of mobility region from pBR322
   2844..3346    -  gene           mini-white (fragment): white; This modified version of the white gene lacks part of the first intron.
   3346..3578    -  misc_feature   P element 3' end: P element 3' end
   3587..3609    -  misc_feature   MCS (fragment): pUC18/19 multiple cloning site
   3765..3812    +  protein_bind   FRT: FLP-mediated recombination occurs in the 8-bp core sequence TCTAGAAA (Turan and Bode, 2011). FLP recombinase from the Saccharomyces cerevisiae 2μ plasmid
   4060..4107    +  protein_bind   FRT: FLP-mediated recombination occurs in the 8-bp core sequence TCTAGAAA (Turan and Bode, 2011). FLP recombinase from the Saccharomyces cerevisiae 2μ plasmid
   6044..6760    +  CDS            GFP: Aequoria victoria green fluorescent protein
   7479..7526    +  protein_bind   FRT: FLP-mediated recombination occurs in the 8-bp core sequence TCTAGAAA (Turan and Bode, 2011). FLP recombinase from the Saccharomyces cerevisiae 2μ plasmid
   7774..7821    +  protein_bind   FRT: FLP-mediated recombination occurs in the 8-bp core sequence TCTAGAAA (Turan and Bode, 2011). FLP recombinase from the Saccharomyces cerevisiae 2μ plasmid
   7986..11775   +  gene           mini-white (fragment): white; This modified version of the white gene lacks part of the first intron.
  11776..12061   +  gene           mini-white (fragment): white; This modified version of the white gene lacks part of the first intron.
  12072..585     -  misc_feature   P element 5' end (across the origin): No description available
