[The description below was written by a language model from this plasmid's Addgene catalogue record and pLannotate feature annotations shown in this document.]
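Description:
FoRC.PGm is an empty-backbone Drosophila germline transformation vector built on pCasper2. It is designed for cloning genomic rescue transgenes that can later be removed by FLP recombinase. In bacteria it is propagated as a high-copy plasmid through a ColE1/pUC-type origin and selected with ampicillin via the β-lactamase gene and its promoter. Small remnants of the pBR322 rop and bom regions are also annotated. The deposited sequence is about 12.1 kb, larger than the 7.5 kb listed for the parental backbone, which is consistent with the added elements.

The transposable unit is bounded by the P element 5' and 3' ends, which allow transposase-mediated integration into the fly genome. Within these ends, the mini-white gene serves as the eye-colour marker for identifying transformants. It is detected mainly as one large annotation plus several shorter fragments. The remaining payload is a cassette flanked on each side by a pair of FRT sites, all four in the same orientation. This matches the recorded modification of two double FRT sites surrounding the multiple cloning site. A GFP coding sequence lies between the FRT pairs. The catalogue describes it as a constitutive reporter, but neither the record nor the feature table names its promoter.

A rescue gene cloned by restriction digest next to GFP can complement a mutation in the transgenic fly. FLP expression then excises both the rescue gene and GFP by recombination between the directly repeated FRTs. The resulting mutant cells are marked by loss of GFP, which supports the mosaic analysis by rescue gene excision for which the vector was developed.
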