Addgene plasmid #84586: FoRC.PGm
Purpose: (Empty Backbone) Drosophila P-element transgenesis vector for cloning rescue transgenes. Cloning site is flanked by FRT sequences and contains constitutive GFP reporter.
Depositing lab: Francesca Pignoni. Depositing organization: SUNY Upstate Medical University. Publication: Mutant Analysis by Rescue Gene Excision: New tools for mosaic studies in Drosophila. Zhou Q, Neal SJ, Pignoni F. Genesis. 2016 Oct 3. doi: 10.1002/dvg.22984. PubMed 27696669.
Backbone
  Vector backbone: pCasper2
  Backbone size (bp): 7500
  Modifications to backbone: Two double FRT sites were inserted surrounding the multiple cloning site.
  Vector type: Insect Expression
Growth in bacteria
  Bacterial resistance: Ampicillin, 100 μg/mL
  Growth temperature: 37°C
  Growth strain: DH5alpha
  Copy number: High Copy
Gene/Insert
  Cloning method: Restriction Enzyme
  Sequencing primers: 5′ pCasper_F; 3′ pCasper_R
Terms and licenses: Academic/Nonprofit Terms; Industry Terms: Not Available to Industry
How to cite: FoRC.PGm was a gift from Francesca Pignoni (Addgene plasmid # 84586 ; http://n2t.net/addgene:84586 ; RRID:Addgene_84586)
