>Addgene plasmid #84586 | FoRC.PGm | addgene partial sequence | sequence record 165981 | pCasper-F 5'-gggttttattaacttacat-3'
GATCTGCGGCCGCGAATTCACTAGTGATTAAGCTAGCGAATTCGTTTGTGGAAGCGGTATTCGCAATATT
TTAGTAGCTCGTTACAGTCCGGTGCGTTTTTGGTTTTTTGAAAGTGCGTCTTCAGAGCGCTTTTGGTTTT
CAAAAGCGCTCTGAAGTTCCTATACTTTCTAGAGAATAGGAACTTCGGAATAGGAACTTCAAAGCGTTTC
CGAAAACGAGCGCTTCCGAAAATGCAACGCGAGCTGCGCACATACAGCTCACTGTTCACGTCGCACCTAT
ATCTGCGTGTTGCCTGTATATATATATACATGAGAAGAACGGCATAGTGCGTGAATTCGTTTGTGGAAGC
GGTATTCGCAATATTTTAGTAGCTCGTTACAGTCCGGTGCGTTTTTGGTTTTTTGAAAGTGCGTCTTCAG
AGCGCTTTTGGTTTTCAAAAGCGCTCTGAAGTTCCTATACTTTCTAGAGAATAGGAACTTCGGAATAGGA
ACTTCAAAGCGTTTCCGAAAACGAGCGCTTCCGAAAATGCAACGCGAGCTGCGCACATACAGCTCACTGT
TCACGTCGCACCTATATCTGCGTGTTGCCTGTATATATATATACATGAGAAGAACGGCATAGTGCGTCCT
GCAGGAATTCATTTAAATGGCGCGCCGACGTCACGCGTACGTTTAAACATATGATCAGATCTTAATTAAG
GCCTAGGCCGGCCGCGGCCGCAGGTCGACAAAGGTTAAGCAATTGGCTGACCATTTAATTTTCCACAAGT
CCAATTCAAGGACAAGGAAAACAGAATAAGTACATAAGACCCCTTGAAAGTTAACGACACCCAACAAAAG
CCGGTTTACTTAAATGCAAATACATTTGCAGATTCGAAGCTAAAAAGGGAAA
