>Addgene plasmid #84586 | FoRC.PGm | addgene partial sequence | sequence record 165983 | GFPfusionREV 5'-CTCCACTGACAGAAAATTTG-3'
CATCTAATTCAACAAGAATTGGGACAACTCCAGTGAAAAGTTCTTCTCCTTTACTCATTTTTTCTACCGG
TACCCGGGGATCCCCGATCTGCATGCGATCGCTTTGGATTATTCTGCGGGCAGAAAATAGAGATGTGGAA
AATTAGTACGAAATCAAATGAGTTTCGTTGAAATTACAAAACTATTGAAACTAACTTCCTGGCTGGGGAA
TAAAAATGGGAAACTTATTTATCGACGCCAACTTTGTTGAGAAACCCCTATTAACCCTCTACGAATATTG
GAACAAAGGAAAGCGAAGAAACAGGGAACAAAGGGTAGTTGAGAAACCTTTGTTCCGTTGCTTCGTCATC
GTTTTCGTGTTGCGAGTGTGTGCATGTATATATACACAGCTGAAATGCATGCATACACATTATTTTGTGT
GTATATGGTGACGTCACAACTACAAGCAATAAGAAATTTTCAGACGTGGCTTTGTTTAAGCAACCTACTC
TATTTCAGCTAAAAATAAGTGGATTTCGTTGGTAAAATACTTCAATTAACTAAACAACTAACTAATAACA
TGCACACAAATGCTCGAGTGCGTTCGTGATTTCTCGAATTTTCAAATGCGTCACTGCGAATTTCACAATT
TGCCAATAAATCTTGGCGAAAATCAACACGCAAGTTTTATTTATAGATTTGTTTGCGTTTTGATGCCAAT
TCATTGGGAAAACAAGATGCGTGGCTGCCAATTTCTTATTTTGTAATTACGTAGAGCGTTGAATAAAAAA
AAAATGGCCGAACAAAGACCTTGAAATTCAGTTTTTCTTGAAATTACTCAACGTCTTGTTGCTCTTATTA
CTAATTGGTAACAGCGAGTTAAAAACTTACGTTTCTTGTGACTTTCGAGAATGTTCTTTTAATTGTACTT
TAATCACCAACAATTAAGTATAAATTTTTCGCTGATTGCGCTTTACTTTCTACTTGTACTTGCTGCTGCA
AATGTCAATTGGTTTTGAAGGCGACCGTTCGCGAACGCTGTTTATATACCTTCGGTGTCCGTTGAAAATC
ACTAAAAAATACCGTAGTGTTCGT
