>Addgene plasmid #84586 | FoRC.PGm | addgene partial sequence | sequence record 165986 | Pry1 5'-ccttagcatgtccgtggggtttgaat-3'
AATATTAATTAGACGAAATTATTTTTAAAGTTTTATTTTTAATAATTTGCGAGTACGCAAAGCTTGGCTG
CAGGTCGACTCTAGAGGATCTGGTCTAGAGCCCGGGCGAATTCACGCACTATGCCGTTCTTCTCATGTAT
ATATATATACAGGCAACACGCAGATATAGGTGCGACGTGAACAGTGAGCTGTATGTGCGCAGCTCGCGTT
GCATTTTCGGAAGCGCTCGTTTTCGGAAACGCTTTGAAGTTCCTATTCCGAAGTTCCTATTCTCTAGAAA
GTATAGGAACTTCAGAGCGCTTTTGAAAACCAAAAGCGCTCTGAAGACGCACTTTCAAAAAACCAAAAAC
GCACCGGACTGTAACGAGCTACTAAAATATTGCGAATACCGCTTCCACAAACGAATTCACGCACTATGCC
GTTCTTCTCATGTATATATATATACAGGCAACACGCAGATATAGGTGCGACGTGAACAGTGAGCTGTATG
TGCGCAGCTCGCGTTGCATTTTCGGAAGCGCTCGTTTTCGGAAACGCTTTGAAGTTCCTATTCCGAAGTT
CCTATTCTCTAGAAAGTATAGGAACTTCAGAGCGCTTTTGAAAACCAAAAGCGCTCTGAAGACGCACTTT
CAAAAAACCAAAAACGCACCGGACTGTAACGAGCTACTAAAATATTGCGAATACCGCTTCCACAAACGAA
TTCGCCGGCGCGCCGGTACCCCACTGTCCAAAATCGAAAATCGCCGAACCGTAGTGTGACCGTGCGGGGC
TCTGCGAAAATAAACTTTTTTAGGTATATGGCCACACACGGGGAAAGCACAGTGGATTATATGTTTTAAT
ATTATAATATGCAGGTTTTCATTACTTATCCAGATGTAAGCCCACTTAAAGCGATTTAACAATTATTTGC
CGAAAGAGTATAAACAAATTTCACTTAAAA
